>Addgene plasmid #104293 | pHH0103 ARHGAP12 WW domain #2 | addgene full sequence | sequence record 203711 | Addgene NGS Result
TTGACAATTAATCATCGGCTCGTATAATGTGTGGAATTGTGAGCGGATAACAATTTCACACAGGAAACAG
CCAGTCCGTTTAGGTGTTTTCACGAGCACTTCACCAACAAGGACCATAGATTATGAAAATCGAAGAACAC
CATCACCATCACCATTCCAGCGGTAAGCTTATGTCCCCTATACTAGGTTATTGGAAAATTAAGGGCCTTG
TGCAACCCACTCGACTTCTTTTGGAATATCTTGAAGAAAAATATGAAGAGCATTTGTATGAGCGCGATGA
AGGTGATAAATGGCGAAACAAAAAGTTTGAATTGGGTTTGGAGTTTCCCAATCTTCCTTATTATATTGAT
GGTGATGTTAAATTAACACAGTCTATGGCCATCATACGTTATATAGCTGACAAGCACAACATGTTGGGTG
GTTGTCCAAAAGAGCGTGCAGAGATTTCAATGCTTGAAGGAGCGGTTTTGGATATTAGATACGGTGTTTC
GAGAATTGCATATAGTAAAGACTTTGAAACTCTCAAAGTTGATTTTCTTAGCAAGCTACCTGAAATGCTG
AAAATGTTCGAAGATCGTTTATGTCATAAAACATATTTAAATGGTGATCATGTAACCCATCCTGACTTCA
TGTTGTATGACGCTCTTGATGTTGTTTTATACATGGACCCAATGTGCCTGGATGCGTTCCCAAAATTAGT
TTGTTTTAAAAAACGTATTGAAGCTATCCCACAAATTGATAAGTACTTGAAATCCAGCAAGTATATAGCA
TGGCCTTTGCAGGGCTGGCAAGCCACGTTTGGTGGTGGCGACCATCCTCCAAAATCGGATCTGGAAGTTC
TGTTCCAGGGGCCCCTGTCCAGCGGTCTGGTTCCGCGTGGTTCCGGTACCGCGGCCCAGCCGGCCGAAAA
TCTGTACTTCCAAGGTCGTCGTGCCTCTGTGGAGCTCACGTCAGACTATACGAATGAAAAATGGCTGAAA
CATGTCGATGATCAAGGTCGCCAATACTACTATTCCGCCGATGGTTCTCGCTCGGAATGGGAACTGCCGA
AATATAACGCGAGCTAGGCGGCCGCATA
[142 nt withheld, positions 1079-1220]
C
[98 nt withheld, positions 1222-1319]
AGTTTGTACTGGTGACGAAACTCAGTGTCTAGCTAGAGTGGC
[149 nt withheld, positions 1362-1510]
T
[41 nt withheld, positions 1512-1552]
T
[62 nt withheld, positions 1554-1615]
A
[35 nt withheld, positions 1617-1651]
CCTCCCTCAATCGGTTGAATGTCGCCCTTTTGTCTTTGGCGCTGGTAAACCATATGAA
[86 nt withheld, positions 1710-1795]
T
[54 nt withheld, positions 1797-1850]
CTAGCGCCGCCCTATACCTTGTCTGCCTCCCCGCGTTGCGTCGCGGTGCATGGAGCCGGGCCACCTCGAC
CTGAATGGAAGCCGGCGGCACCTCGCTAACGGATTCACCACTCCAAGAATTGGAGCCAATCAATTCTTGC
GGAGAACTGTGAATGCGCAAACCAACCCTTGGCAGAACATATCCATCGCGTCCGCCATCTCCAGCAGCCG
CACGCGGCGCATCTCGGGCAGCGTTGGGTCCTGGCCACGGGTGCGCATGATCGTGCTCCTGTCGTTGAGG
ACCCGGCTAGGCTGGCGGGGTTGCCTTACTGGTTAGCAGAATGAATCACCGATACGCGAGCGAACGTGAA
GCGACTGCTGCTGCAAAACGTCTGCGACCTGAGCAACAACATGAATGGTCTTCGGTTTCCGTGTTTCGTA
AAGTCTGGAAACGCGGAAGTCAGCGCCCTGCACCATTATGTTCCGGATCTGCATCGCAGGATGCTGCTGG
CTACCCTGTGGAACACCTACATCTGTATTAACGAAGCGCTGGCATTGACCCTGAGTGATTTTTCTCTGGT
CCCGCCGCATCCATACCGCCAGTTGTTTACCCTCACAACGTTCCAGTAACCGGGCATGTTCATCATCAGT
AACCCGTATCGTGAGCATCCTCTCTCGTTTCATCGGTATCATTACCCCCATGAACAGAAATCCCCCTTAC
ACGGAGGCATCAGTGACCAAACAGGAAAAAACCGCCCTTAACATGGCCCGCTTTATCAGAAGCCAGACAT
TAACGCTTCTGGAGAAACTCAACGAGCTGGACGCGGATGAACAGGCAGACATCTGTGAATCGCTTCACGA
CCACGCTGATGAGCTTTACCGCAGGATCCGCGAAATTGTAAGCGTTAATATTTTGTTAAAATTCGCGTTA
AATTTTTGTTAAATCAGCTCATTTTTTAACCAATAGGCCGAAATCGGCAAAATCCCTTATAAATCAAAAG
AATAGACCGAGATAGGGT
[37 nt withheld, positions 2849-2885]
AAAGAACGTGGACTCCAACGTCAAAGG
[49 nt withheld, positions 2913-2961]
T
[91 nt withheld, positions 2963-3053]
G
[124 nt withheld, positions 3055-3178]
CGCGGATCCTGCCTCGCGCGTTTCGGTGATGACGGTGAAAACCTCTGACACATGCAGCTCCCGGAGACGG
TCACAGCTTGTCTGTAAGCGGATGCCGGGAGCAGACAAGCCCGTCAGGGCGCGTCAGCGGGTGTTGGCGG
GTGTCGGGGCGCAGCCATGACCCAGTCACGTAGCGATAGCGGAGTGTATACTGGCTTAACTATGCGGCAT
CAGAGCAGATTGTACTGAGAGTGCACCATATGCGGTGTGAAATACCGCACAGATGCGTAAGGAGAAAATA
CCGCATCAGGCGCTCTTCCGCTTCCTCGCTCACTGACTCGCTGCGCTCGGTCGTTCGGCTGCGGCGAGCG
GTATCAGCTCACTCAAAGGCGGTAATACGGTTATCCACAGAATCAGGGGATAACGCAGGAAAGAACATGT
GAGCAAAAGGCCAGCAAAAGGCCAGGAACCGTAAAAAGGCCGCGTTGCTGGCGTTTTTCCATAGGCTCCG
CCCCCCTGACGAGCATCACAAAAATCGACGCTCAAGTCAGAGGTGGCGAAACCCGACAGGACTATAAAGA
TACCAGGGTTTCCCCCTGGAAGCTCCCTCGTGCGCTCTCCTGTTCCGACCCTGCCGCTTACCGGATACCT
GTCCGCCTTTCTCCCTTCGGGAAGCGTGGCGCTTTCTCATAGCTCACGCTGTAGGTATCTCAGTTCGGTG
TAGGTCGTTCGCTCCAAGCTGGGCTGTGTGCACGAACCCCCCGTTCAGCCCGACCGCTGCGCCTTATCCG
GTAACTATCGTCTTGAGTCCAACCCGGTAAGACACGACTTATCGCCACTGGCAGCAGCCACTGGTAACAG
GATTAGCAGAGCGAGGTATGTAGGCGGTGCTACAGAGTTCTTGAAGTGGTGGCCTAACTACGGCTACACT
AGAAGGACAGTATTTGGTATCTGCGCTCTGCTGAAGCCAGTTACCTTCGGAAAAAGAGTTGGTAGCTCTT
GATCCGGCAAACAAACCACCGCTGGTAGCGGTGGTTTTTTTGTTTGCAAGCAGCAGATTACGCGCAGAAA
AAAAGGATCTCAAGAAGATCCTTTGATCTTTTCTACGGGGTCTGACGCTCAGTGGAACGAAAACTCACGT
TAAGGGATTTTGGTCATGAGATTATCAAAAAGGATCTTCACCTAGATCCTTTTAAATTAAAAATGAAGTT
TTAAATCAATCTAAAGTATATATGAGTAAACTTGGTCTGACAGTTACCAATGCTTAATCAGTGAGGCACC
TATCTCAGCGATCTGTCTATTTCGTTCATCCATAGTTGCCTGACTCCCCGTCGTGTAGATAACTACGATA
CGGGAGGGCTTACCATCTGGCCCCAGTGCTGCAATGATACCGCGAGACCCACGCTCACCGGCTCCAGATT
TATCAGCAATAAACCAGCCAGCCGGAAGGGCCGAGCGCAGAAGTGGTCCTGCAACTTTATCCGCCTCCAT
CCAGTCTATTAATTGTTGCCGGGAAGCTAGAGTAAGTAGTTCGCCAGTTAATAGTTTGCGCAACGTTGTT
GCCATTGCTGCAGGCATCGTGGTGTCACGCTCGTCGTTTGGTATGGCTTCATTCAGCTCCGGTTCCCAAC
GATCAAGGCGAGTTACATGATCCCCCATGTTGTGCAAAAAAGCGGTTAGCTCCTTCGGTCCTCCGATCGT
TGTCAGAAGTAAGTTGGCCGCAGTGTTATCACTCATGGTTATGGCAGCACTGCATAATTCTCTTACTGTC
ATGCCATCCGTAAGATGCTTTTCTGTGACTGGTGAGTACTCAACCAAGTCATTCTGAGAATAGTGTATGC
GGCGACCGAGTTGCTCTTGCCCGGCGTCAACACGGGATAATACCGCGCCACATAGCAGAACTTTAAAAGT
GCTCATCATTGGAAAACGTTCTTCGGGGCGAAAACTCTCAAGGATCTTACCGCTGTTGAGATCCAGTTCG
ATGTAACCCACTCGTGCACCCAACTGATCTTCAGCATCTTTTACTTTCACCAGCGTTTCTGGGTGAGCAA
AAACAGGAAGGCAAAATGCCGCAAAAAAGGGAATAAGGGCGACACGGAAATGTTGAATACTCATACTCTT
CCTTTTTCAATATTATTGAAGCATTTATCAGGGTTATTGTCTCATGAGCGGATACATATTTGAATGTATT
TAGAAAAATAAACAAATAGGGGTTCCGCGCACATTTCCCCGAAAAGTGCCACCTGACGTCTAAGAAACCA
TTATTATCATGACATTAACCTATAAAAATAGGCGTATCACGAGGCCCTTTCGTCTTCAAGAATTCCCGAC
ACCATCGAATGGTGCAAAACCTTTCGCGGTATGGCATGATAGCGCCCGGAAGAGAGTCAATTCAGGGTGG
TGAATGTGAAACCAGTAACGTTATACGATGTCGCAGAGTATGCCGGTGTCTCTTATCAGACCGTTTCCCG
CGTGGTGAACCAGGCCAGCCACGTTTCTGCGAAAACGCGGGAAAAAGTGGAAGCGGCGATGGCGGAGCTG
AATTACATTCCCAACCGCGTGGCACAACAACTGGCGGGCAAACAGTCGTTGCTGATTGGCGTTGCCACCT
CCAGTCTGGCCCTGCACGCGCCGTCGCAAATTGTCGCGGCGATTAAATCTCGCGCCGATCAACTGGGTGC
CAGCGTGGTGGTGTCGATGGTAGAACGAAGCGGCGTCGAAGCCTGTAAAGCGGCGGTGCACAATCTTCTC
GCGCAACGCGTCAGTGGGCTGATCATTAACTATCCGCTGGATGACCAGGATGCCATTGCTGTGGAAGCTG
CCTGCACTAATGTTCCGGCGTTATTTCTTGATGTCTCTGACCAGACACCCATCAACAGTATTATTTTCTC
CCATGAAGACGGTACGCGACTGGGCGTGGAGCATCTGGTCGCATTGGGTCACCAGCAAATCGCGCTGTTA
GCGGGCCCATTAAGTTCTGTCTCGGCGCGTCTGCGTCTGGCTGGCTGGCATAAATATCTCACTCGCAATC
AAATTCAGCCGATAGCGGAACGGGAAGGCGACTGGAGTGCCATGTCCGGTTTTCAACAAACCATGCAAAT
GCTGAATGAGGGCATCGTTCCCACTGCGATGCTGGTTGCCAACGATCAGATGGCGCTGGGCGCAATGCGC
GCCATTACCGAGTCCGGGCTGCGCGTTGGTGCGGATATCTCGGTAGTGGGATACGACGATACCGAAGACA
GCTCATGTTATATCCCGCCGTTAACCACCATCAAACAGGATTTTCGCCTGCTGGGGCAAACCAGCGTGGA
CCGCTTGCTGCAACTCTCTCAGGGCCAGGCGGTGAAGGGCAATCAGCTGTTGCCCGTCTCACTGGTGAAA
AGAAAAACCACCCTGGCGCCCAATACGCAAACCGCCTCTCCCCGCGCGTTGGCCGATTCATTAATGCAGC
TGGCACGACAGGTTTCCCGACTGGAAAGCGGGCAGTGAGCGCAACGCAATTAATGTAAGTTAGCTCACTC
ATTAGGCACAATTCTCATGTTTGACAGCTTATCATCGACTGCACGGTGCACCAATGCTTCTGGCGTCAGG
CAGCCATCGGAAGCTGTGGTATGGCTGTGCAGGTCGTAAATCACTGCATAATTCGTGTCGCTCAAGGCGC
ACTCCCGTTCTGGATAATGTTTTTTGCGCCGACATCATAACGGTTCTGGCAAATATTCTGAAATGAGCTG
Features (pLannotate 1.2.2; 21 found; start..end, strand, type, name):
      1..29      +  promoter       tac promoter: strong E. coli promoter; hybrid between the trp and lac UV5 promoters
     37..53      +  protein_bind   lac operator: The lac repressor binds to the lac operator to inhibit transcription in E. coli. This inhibition can be relieved by adding lactose or isopropyl-β-D-thiogalactopyranoside (IPTG). lac repressor encoded by lacI
    138..155     +  CDS            6xHis: 6xHis affinity tag
    171..824     +  CDS            GST26_SCHJA: Experimental evidence at protein level: Swiss-Prot protein existence level 1. GST isoenzymes appear to play a central role in the parasite detoxification system. Other functions are also suspected including a role in increasing the solubility of haematin in the parasite gut. From Schistosoma japonicum (Blood fluke).
    948..1064    +  CDS            ARHGAP12 (fragment): RHG12_HUMAN - Experimental evidence at protein level: Swiss-Prot protein existence level 1. GTPase activator for the Rho-type GTPases by converting them to an inactive GDP-bound state. From Homo sapiens (Human).
   1083..1130    +  terminator     fd terminator (sequence withheld): central terminator from bacteriophage fd (Otsuka and Kunisawa, 1982)
   1135..1347    +  CDS            M13 gene III (fragment) (sequence partly withheld): pIII; III; minor coat protein
   1362..1832    +  CDS            M13 gene III (fragment) (sequence partly withheld): pIII; III; minor coat protein
   1854..1924    +  CDS            TcR (fragment): tetracycline efflux protein; tet; confers resistance to tetracycline
   2166..2546    -  CDS            YPB1_ECOLX: Protein predicted: Swiss-Prot protein existence level 4. From Escherichia coli.
   2563..2714    +  CDS            rop (fragment): Rop protein, which maintains plasmids at low copy number; rop
   2750..3178    -  rep_origin     f1 ori (sequence partly withheld): f1 bacteriophage origin of replication; arrow indicates direction of (+) strand synthesis
   3187..3226    +  CDS            rop (fragment): Rop protein, which maintains plasmids at low copy number; rop
   3328..3468    +  misc_feature   bom: basis of mobility region from pBR322
   3654..4241    -  rep_origin     ori: high-copy-number ColE1/pMB1/pBR322/pUC origin of replication
   4412..5272    -  CDS            AmpR: β-lactamase; bla; confers resistance to ampicillin, carbenicillin, and related antibiotics
   5273..5377    -  promoter       AmpR promoter: bla
   5486..5563    +  promoter       lacIq promoter: lacI (mutant); In the lacIq allele, a single base change in the promoter boosts expression of the lacI gene about 10-fold.
   5564..6646    +  CDS            lacI: lac repressor; lacI; The lac repressor binds to the lac operator to inhibit transcription in E. coli. This inhibition can be relieved by adding lactose or isopropyl-β-D-thiogalactopyranoside (IPTG).
   6659..6680    +  protein_bind   CAP binding site: CAP binding activates transcription in the presence of cAMP. E. coli catabolite activator protein
   6699..6716    +  promoter       tet promoter (fragment): E. coli promoter for tetracycline efflux protein gene
