[The description below was written by a language model from this plasmid's Addgene catalogue record and pLannotate feature annotations shown in this document.]
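Description:
pHH0103 ARHGAP12 WW domain #2 is a 6.9 kb bacterial expression plasmid that produces the second WW domain of human ARHGAP12, a Rho-family GTPase-activating protein, as a GST fusion in E. coli. The 183 bp insert was codon optimized for bacterial expression and cloned between SfiI and NotI sites of the pHH0103 backbone. Transcription is driven by the hybrid tac promoter followed by a lac operator. The plasmid also carries lacI under the lacIq promoter, so expression is repressed until relieved by IPTG. The annotated reading frame begins with a 6xHis tag, continues through Schistosoma japonicum glutathione S-transferase, and then reaches the ARHGAP12 fragment. The depositor notes a linker between GST and the WW domain; its sequence matches a TEV protease recognition motif, which would allow removal of the tags, although the record does not label it as such. The protein can therefore be purified through either glutathione or metal-affinity resins. A bacteriophage fd terminator lies just downstream of the insert.

The plasmid replicates from a ColE1/pMB1-type origin and is selected with ampicillin through the β-lactamase gene; the catalogue lists copy number as unknown. The feature table also shows an f1 origin, a pBR322 bom region, and fragments of M13 gene III, rop and the tetracycline resistance gene. These suggest that the backbone descends from a phagemid display vector, but the gene III fragments sit after the terminator and are not described as part of the expressed product. The stated purpose is limited to bacterial expression of the domain. Isolated GST-tagged WW domains of this kind are generally used for studying binding to proline-rich peptide ligands.
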