Addgene plasmid #104293: pHH0103 ARHGAP12 WW domain #2
Purpose: Bacterial expression of WW domain #2 from ARHGAP12
Depositing lab: Sachdev Sidhu & Marius Sudol. Depositing organization: University of Toronto.
Backbone
  Vector backbone: pHH0103
  Vector type: Bacterial Expression
Growth in bacteria
  Bacterial resistance: Ampicillin, 100 μg/mL
  Growth temperature: 37°C
  Growth strain: DH5alpha
  Copy number: Unknown
Gene/Insert
  Gene/Insert name: ARHGAP12 WW domain #2
  Species: H. sapiens (human)
  Insert size (bp): 183
  Mutation: codon optimized for expression in bacteria
  Entrez Gene: ARHGAP12 (a.k.a. FLJ10971, FLJ20737, FLJ21785, FLJ45709, DKFZp779N2050)
  Promoter: tac
  Tag / fusion protein: GST (N terminal on backbone)
  Cloning method: Restriction Enzyme; 5′ cloning site SfiI (unknown if destroyed); 3′ cloning site NotI (unknown if destroyed)
  Sequencing primers: 5′ pGEX-5'
Terms and licenses: Academic/Nonprofit Terms; Industry Terms: Not Available to Industry
Depositor comments: Amino acid sequence: Linker - ENLYFQGRRASV(gagctc) and WW domain - TSDYTNEKWLKHVDDQGRQYYYSADGSRSEWELPKYNAS
How to cite: pHH0103 ARHGAP12 WW domain #2 was a gift from Sachdev Sidhu & Marius Sudol (Addgene plasmid # 104293 ; http://n2t.net/addgene:104293 ; RRID:Addgene_104293)
