>Addgene plasmid #104293 | pHH0103 ARHGAP12 WW domain #2 | depositor partial sequence | sequence record 197445 | WW domain with linker
GGCCCAGCCGGCCGAAAATCTGTACTTCCAAGGTCGTCGTGCCTCTGTGGAGCTCACGTCAGACTATACG
AATGAAAAATGGCTGAAACATGTCGATGATCAAGGTCGCCAATACTACTATTCCGCCGATGGTTCTCGCT
CGGAATGGGAACTGCCGAAATATAACGCGAGCTAGGCGGCCGC
